Addgene plasmid #146077: pAc5.1B-lambdaN-HA-DmTral-LSm-S70AD71K-V5His6_C
Purpose: Insect Expression of DmTral-LSm-S70AD71K
Depositing lab: Elisa Izaurralde. Depositing organization: Max Planck Institute for Developmental Biology. Publication: Similar modes of interaction enable Trailer Hitch and EDC3 to associate with DCP1 and Me31B in distinct protein complexes. Tritschler F, Eulalio A, Helms S, Schmidt S, Coles M, Weichenrieder O, Izaurralde E, Truffault V. Mol Cell Biol. 2008 Nov . 28(21):6695-708. 10.1128/MCB.00759-08 PubMed 18765641.
Backbone
  Vector backbone: Unknown
  Vector type: Insect Expression
Growth in bacteria
  Bacterial resistance: Ampicillin, 100 μg/mL
  Growth temperature: 37°C
  Growth strain: DH5alpha
  Copy number: Low Copy
Gene/Insert
  Gene/Insert name: DmTral-LSm-S70AD71K (alt names: Trailer Hitch; Dm LSm45)
  Species: D. melanogaster (fly)
  Mutation: one silent mutation A198C compared to the sequence given by: NCBI:NM_140328.4 or UniProt Q9VTZ0.
  Entrez Gene: tral (a.k.a. Dmel_CG10686, BEST:GH08269, CG10686, DmLSm15, Dmel\CG10686, LSm15, Lsm15, Scd6p, TRAL, Tral, anon-EST:Posey139, anon-WO0172774.89, anon-WO02059370.24, p67, p70)
  Cloning method: Unknown
Terms and licenses: Academic/Nonprofit Terms; Industry Terms: Not Available to Industry
Depositor comments: Plasmids from this collection were made available to the research community and donated after the lab closed. Please note that the sequence provided by the depositing laboratory may be theoretical/predicted or based on Sanger sequencing results. There may be discrepancies between sequencing results obtained by Addgene and the depositor sequence. If an Addgene verified sequence is not available, please contact before placing your order to request that our lab fully sequence the plasmid.
How to cite: pAc5.1B-lambdaN-HA-DmTral-LSm-S70AD71K-V5His6_C was a gift from Elisa Izaurralde (Addgene plasmid # 146077 ; http://n2t.net/addgene:146077 ; RRID:Addgene_146077)
