[The description below was written by a language model from this plasmid's Addgene catalogue record and pLannotate feature annotations shown in this document.]
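Description:
pAc5.1B-lambdaN-HA-DmTral-LSm-S70AD71K-V5His6_C is an insect-cell expression plasmid of about 5.8 kb. The catalogue lists the backbone as unknown, although the name points to a pAc5.1B-type vector. It is propagated in E. coli through a ColE1/pUC-family origin and selected with ampicillin via a β-lactamase gene under its own promoter. The origin is annotated as a high-copy type, whereas the catalogue entry records the plasmid as low copy. A short tetracycline-resistance fragment and a piece of SV40 large T antigen sequence also appear in the annotation. These look like non-functional backbone remnants.

Expression is driven by the Drosophila melanogaster actin 5C promoter, a strong constitutive promoter in fly cell lines, and terminated by an SV40 polyadenylation signal. The open reading frame begins with a short fragment of the bacteriophage lambda N protein, followed by an HA epitope (annotated as a partial match to a 3xHA tag). The next segment is roughly 300 nt and encodes the LSm domain of Drosophila Trailer Hitch (Tral). The annotation tool labels this segment by its similarity to human LSM14B, but the record gives the species as fly. A V5 tag lies downstream, and the name also indicates a His6 tag that is not annotated. The record does not show whether these C-terminal tags are read in frame with the insert. The domain carries the S70A and D71K substitutions named in the construct, plus one silent change relative to the reference sequence.

The lambda N peptide binds boxB RNA hairpins and is commonly used to tether a fusion protein to a reporter mRNA, while the HA tag allows detection or immunoprecipitation. The stated purpose is only insect expression of this mutant. The associated study examined how Tral and EDC3 associate with DCP1 and Me31B, which suggests the substitutions serve as an interaction mutant.
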