Features (pLannotate 1.2.2; 11 found; start..end, strand, type, name):
     56..2568    +  promoter       Ac5 promoter: Drosophila melanogaster actin 5C promoter
   2588..2653    +  CDS            N (fragment): REGN_LAMBD - Experimental evidence at protein level: Swiss-Prot protein existence level 1. Plays a role as a transcriptional antitermination factor that allows the virus to initiate its lytic phase. Activates expression of the delayed viral early genes by modifying host RNA polymerase (RNAP) into a form that is resistant to termination signals. This antitermination function requires the host NusA protein which serves to stabilize the interaction between antitermination protein N and host RNA polymerase. From Escherichia phage lambda (Bacteriophage lambda).
   2678..2704    +  CDS            3xHA (fragment): three tandem HA epitope tags
   2723..3025    +  CDS            LSM14B (fragment): LS14B_HUMAN - Also known as C20orf40 From Homo sapiens (Human).
   3047..3088    +  CDS            V5 tag: epitope tag from simian virus 5
   3188..3322    -  polyA_signal   SV40 poly(A) signal: SV40 polyadenylation signal
   3345..3429    -  CDS            large T antigen (fragment): large T antigen from SV40 (simian virus 40)
   3430..3900    +  CDS            TcR (fragment): tetracycline efflux protein; tet; confers resistance to tetracycline
   3944..4532    -  rep_origin     ori: high-copy-number ColE1/pMB1/pBR322/pUC origin of replication
   4703..5563    -  CDS            AmpR: β-lactamase; bla; confers resistance to ampicillin, carbenicillin, and related antibiotics
   5564..5668    -  promoter       AmpR promoter: bla
>Addgene plasmid #146077 | pAc5.1B-lambdaN-HA-DmTral-LSm-S70AD71K-V5His6_C | depositor full sequence | sequence record 288522 | Full Sequence
CTTCAAGGAATTAATTCTATATTCTAAAAACACAAATGATACTTCTAAAAAAAATCATGAATGGCATCAA
CTCTGAATCAAATCTTTGCAGATGCACCTACTTCTCATTTCCACTGTCACATCATTTTTCCAGATCTCGC
TGCCTGTTATGTGGCCCACAAACCAAGACACGTTTTATGGCCATTAAAGCTGGCTGATCGTCGCCAAACA
CCAAATACATATCAATATGTACATTCGAGAAAGAAGCGATCAAAGAAGCGTCTTCGGGCGAGTAGGAGAA
TGCGGAGGAGAAGGAGAACGAGCTGATCTAGTATCTCTCCACAATCCAATGCCAACTGACCAACTGGCCA
TATTCGGAGCAATTTGAAGCCAATTTCCATCGCCTGGCGATCGCTCCATTCTTGGCTATATGTTTTTCAC
CGTTCCCGGGGCCATTTTCAAAGACTCGTCGGTAAGATAAGATTGTGTCACTCGCTGTCTCTCTTCATTT
GTCGAAGAATGCTGAGGAATTTCGCGATGACGTCGGCGAGTATTTTGAAGAATGAGAATAATTTGTATTT
ATACGAAAATCAGTTAGTGGAATTTTCTACAAAAACATGTTATCTATAGATAATTTTGTTGCAAAATATG
TTGACTATGACAAAGATTGTATGTATATACCTTTAATGTATTCTCATTTTCTTATGTATTTATAATGGCA
ATGATGATACTGATGATATTTTAAGATGATGCCAGACCACAGGCTGATTTCTGCGTCTTTTGCCGAACGC
AGTGCATGTGCGGTTGTTGTTTTTTGGAATAGTTTCAATTTTCGGACTGTCCGCTTTGATTTCAGTTTCT
TGGCTTATTCAAAAAGCAAAGTAAAGCCAAAAAAGCGAGATGGCAATACCAAATGCGGCAAAACGGTAGT
GGAAGGAAAGGGGTGCGGGGCAGCGGAAGGAAGGGTGGGGCGGGGCGTGGCGGGGTCTGTGGCTGGGCGC
GACGTCACCGACGTTGGAGCCACTCCTTTGACCATGTGTGCGTGTGTGTATTATTCGTGTCTCGCCACTC
GCCGGTTGTTTTTTTCTTTTTATCTCGCTCTCTCTAGCGCCATCTCGTACGCATGCTCAACGCACCGCAT
GTTGCCGTGTCCTTTATGCGTCATTTTGGCTCGAAATAGGCAATTATTTAAACAAAGATTAGTCAACGAA
AACGCTAAAATAAATAAGTCTACAATATGGTTACTTATTGCCATGTGTGTGCAGCCAACGATAGCAACAA
AAGCAACAACACAGTGGCTTTCCCTCTTTCACTTTTTGTTTGCAAGCGCGTGCGAGCAAGACGGCACGAC
CGGCAAACGCAATTACGCTGACAAAGAGCAGACGAAGTTTTGGCCGAAAAACATCAAGGCGCCTGATACG
AATGCATTTGCAATAACAATTGCGATATTTAATATTGTTTATGAAGCTGTTTGACTTCAAAACACACAAA
AAAAAAAATAAAACAAATTATTTGAAAGAGAATTAGGAATCGGACAGCTTATCGTTACGGGCTAACAGCA
CACCGAGACGAAATAGCTTACCTGACGTCACAGCCTCTGGAAGAACTGCCGCCAAGCAGAGAGAGAGAGA
AAAAGAGGGAGAGCAGCTTAGACCGCATGTGCTTGTGTGTGAGGCGTCTCTCTCTTCGTCTCCTGTTTGC
GCAAACGCATAGACTGCACTGAGAAAATCGATTACCTATTTTTTATGAATGAATATTTGCACTATTACTA
TTCAAAACTATTAAGATAGCAATCACATTCAATAGCCAAATACTATACCACCTGAGCGATGCAACGAAAT
GATCAATTTGAGCAAAAATGCTGCATATTTAGGACGGCATCATTATAGAAATGCTTCTTGCTGTGTACTT
TTCTCTCGTCTGGCAGCTGTTTCGCCGTTATTGTTAAAACCGGCTTAAGTTAGGTGTGTTTTCTACGACT
AGTGATGCCCCTACTAGAAGATGTGTGTTGCACAAATGTCCCTGAATAACCAATTTGAAGTGCAGATAGC
AGTAAACGTAAGCTAATATGAATATTATTTAACTGTAATGTTTTAATATCGCTGGACATTACTAATAAAC
CCACTATAAACACATGTACATATGTATGTTTTGGCATACAATGAGTAGTTGGGGAAAAAATGTGTAAAAG
CACCGTGACCATCACAGCATAAAGATAACCAGCTGAAGTATCGAATATGAGTAACCCCCAAATTGAATCA
CATGCCGCAACTGATAGGACCCATGGAAGTACACTCTTCATGGCGATATACAAGACACACACAAGCACGA
ACACCCAGTTGCGGAGGAAATTCTCCGTAAATGAAAACCCAATCGGCGAACAATTCATACCCATATATGG
TAAAAGTTTTGAACGCGACTTGAGAGCGGAGAGCATTGCGGCTGATAAGGTTTTAGCGCTAAGCGGGCTT
TATAAAACGGGCTGCGGGACCAGTTTTCATATCACTACCGTTTGAGTTCTTGTGCTGTGTGGATACTCCT
CCCGACACAAAGCCGCTCCATCAGCCAGCAGTCGTCTAATCCAGAGACCCCGGATCGGGGTACCAACATG
GACGCACAAACACGACGACGTGAGCGTCGCGCTGAGAAACAAGCTCAATGGAAAGCTGCAAACGGTGGAT
CTCCTCCACATATGGCTTACCCATACGATGTTCCAGATTACGCTCCTCCAAGCTTGAATTCTATGAGCGG
GGGATTACCGGAGTTGGGCTCCAAAATCAGCCTCATTTCCAAGGCGGACATTCGATACGAGGGCCGCCTG
TACACGGTGGATCCGCAGGAGTGCACCATTGCGCTCTCGAGTGTGCGATCCTTCGGTACAGAAGATCGGG
ACACCCAGTTCCAGATAGCGCCGCAATCGCAGATCTACGACTACATCCTATTCCGTGGCGCGAAGATCAA
GGACATTCGCGTTGTCAACAACCACACGCTGCCGCACCACAATGACCCGGCGATCATGCAGGCGCAGCTC
GGCGGCCGCTCGAGTCTAGAGGGCCCGCGGTTCGAAGGTAAGCCTATCCCTAACCCTCTCCTCGGTCTCG
ATTCTACGCGTACCGGTCATCATCACCATCACCATTGAGTTTAAACCCGCTGATCAGCCTCGACTGTGCC
TTCTAAGGCCTGAGCTCGCTGATCAGCCTCGATCGAGGATCCAGACATGATAAGATACATTGATGAGTTT
GGACAAACCACAACTAGAATGCAGTGAAAAAAATGCTTTATTTGTGAAATTTGTGATGCTATTGCTTTAT
TTGTAACCATTATAAGCTGCAATAAACAAGTTAACAACAACAATTGCATTCATTTTATGTTTCAGGTTCA
GGGGGAGGTGTGGGAGGTTTTTTAAAGCAAGTAAAACCTCTACAAATGTGGTATGGCTGATTATGATCAG
TCGACCGATGCCCTTGAGAGCCTTCAACCCAGTCAGCTCCTTCCGGTGGGCGCGGGGCATGACTATCGTC
GCCGCACTTATGACTGTCTTCTTTATCATGCAACTCGTAGGACAGGTGCCGGCAGCGCTCTGGGTCATTT
TCGGCGAGGACCGCTTTCGCTGGAGCGCGACGATGATCGGCCTGTCGCTTGCGGTATTCGGAATCTTGCA
CGCCCTCGCTCAAGCCTTCGTCACTGGTCCCGCCACCAAACGTTTCGGCGAGAAGCAGGCCATTATCGCC
GGCATGGCGGCCGACGCGCTGGGCTACGTCTTGCTGGCGTTCGCGACGCGAGGCTGGATGGCCTTCCCCA
TTATGATTCTTCTCGCTTCCGGCGGCATCGGGATGCCCGCGTTGCAGGCCATGCTGTCCAGGCAGGTAGA
TGACGACCATCAGGGACAGCTTCAAGGATCGCTCGCGGCTCTTACCAGCCAGCAAAAGGCCAGGAACCGT
AAAAAGGCCGCGTTGCTGGCGTTTTTCCATAGGCTCCGCCCCCCTGACGAGCATCACAAAAATCGACGCT
CAAGTCAGAGGTGGCGAAACCCGACAGGACTATAAAGATACCAGGCGTTTCCCCCTGGAAGCTCCCTCGT
GCGCTCTCCTGTTCCGACCCTGCCGCTTACCGGATACCTGTCCGCCTTTCTCCCTTCGGGAAGCGTGGCG
CTTTCTCAATGCTCACGCTGTAGGTATCTCAGTTCGGTGTAGGTCGTTCGCTCCAAGCTGGGCTGTGTGC
ACGAACCCCCCGTTCAGCCCGACCGCTGCGCCTTATCCGGTAACTATCGTCTTGAGTCCAACCCGGTAAG
ACACGACTTATCGCCACTGGCAGCAGCCACTGGTAACAGGATTAGCAGAGCGAGGTATGTAGGCGGTGCT
ACAGAGTTCTTGAAGTGGTGGCCTAACTACGGCTACACTAGAAGGACAGTATTTGGTATCTGCGCTCTGC
TGAAGCCAGTTACCTTCGGAAAAAGAGTTGGTAGCTCTTGATCCGGCAAACAAACCACCGCTGGTAGCGG
TGGTTTTTTTGTTTGCAAGCAGCAGATTACGCGCAGAAAAAAAGGATCTCAAGAAGATCCTTTGATCTTT
TCTACGGGGTCTGACGCTCAGTGGAACGAAAACTCACGTTAAGGGATTTTGGTCATGAGATTATCAAAAA
GGATCTTCACCTAGATCCTTTTAAATTAAAAATGAAGTTTTAAATCAATCTAAAGTATATATGAGTAAAC
TTGGTCTGACAGTTACCAATGCTTAATCAGTGAGGCACCTATCTCAGCGATCTGTCTATTTCGTTCATCC
ATAGTTGCCTGACTCCCCGTCGTGTAGATAACTACGATACGGGAGGGCTTACCATCTGGCCCCAGTGCTG
CAATGATACCGCGAGACCCACGCTCACCGGCTCCAGATTTATCAGCAATAAACCAGCCAGCCGGAAGGGC
CGAGCGCAGAAGTGGTCCTGCAACTTTATCCGCCTCCATCCAGTCTATTAATTGTTGCCGGGAAGCTAGA
GTAAGTAGTTCGCCAGTTAATAGTTTGCGCAACGTTGTTGCCATTGCTGCAGGCATCGTGGTGTCACGCT
CGTCGTTTGGTATGGCTTCATTCAGCTCCGGTTCCCAACGATCAAGGCGAGTTACATGATCCCCCATGTT
GTGCAAAAAAGCGGTTAGCTCCTTCGGTCCTCCGATCGTTGTCAGAAGTAAGTTGGCCGCAGTGTTATCA
CTCATGGTTATGGCAGCACTGCATAATTCTCTTACTGTCATGCCATCCGTAAGATGCTTTTCTGTGACTG
GTGAGTACTCAACCAAGTCATTCTGAGAATAGTGTATGCGGCGACCGAGTTGCTCTTGCCCGGCGTCAAC
ACGGGATAATACCGCGCCACATAGCAGAACTTTAAAAGTGCTCATCATTGGAAAACGTTCTTCGGGGCGA
AAACTCTCAAGGATCTTACCGCTGTTGAGATCCAGTTCGATGTAACCCACTCGTGCACCCAACTGATCTT
CAGCATCTTTTACTTTCACCAGCGTTTCTGGGTGAGCAAAAACAGGAAGGCAAAATGCCGCAAAAAAGGG
AATAAGGGCGACACGGAAATGTTGAATACTCATACTCTTCCTTTTTCAATATTATTGAAGCATTTATCAG
GGTTATTGTCTCATGAGCGGATACATATTTGAATGTATTTAGAAAAATAAACAAATAGGGGTTCCGCGCA
CATTTCCCCGAAAAGTGCCACCTGACGTCTAAGAAACCATTATTATCATGACATTAACCTATAAAAATAG
GCGTATCACGAGGCCCTTTCGT
